Addgene plasmid #226665: pTBL3346 PB-nicking guide-blast
Purpose: PiggyBac cargo vector encoding protective nicking sgRNA marked with blasticidin
Depositing lab: Chang Liu. Depositing organization: University of California, Irvine. Publication: Open-ended molecular recording of sequential cellular events into DNA. Loveless TB, Carlson CK, Dentzel Helmy CA, Hu VJ, Ross SK, Demelo MC, Murtaza A, Liang G, Ficht M, Singhai A, Pajoh-Casco MJ, Liu CC. Nat Chem Biol. 2025 Apr;21(4):512-521. doi: 10.1038/s41589-024-01764-5. Epub 2024 Nov 14. PubMed 39543397.
Backbone
  Vector backbone: MTK0 PiggyBac cargo backbone
  Backbone manufacturer: Hana El-Samad Lab
  Modifications to backbone: We removed the original hygromycin resistance.
  Vector type: Mammalian Expression, CRISPR
  Selectable markers: Blasticidin
Growth in bacteria
  Bacterial resistance: Kanamycin, 50 μg/mL
  Growth temperature: 37°C
  Growth strain: DH5alpha
  Copy number: High Copy
Gene/Insert
  Gene/Insert name: protective nicking sgRNA
  gRNA/shRNA sequence: actccagtctttctagaaga
  Species: Synthetic
  Promoter: hU6
  Cloning method: Golden Gate
  Sequencing primers: 5′ hU6
Resource information
  A portion of this plasmid was derived from a plasmid made by: Hana El-Samad (Mammalian Toolkit, Kit #1000000180).
Terms and licenses: Academic/Nonprofit Terms; Industry Terms: Not Available to Industry
Depositor comments: Please visit https://doi.org/10.1101/2021.11.05.467507 for bioRxiv preprint.
How to cite: pTBL3346 PB-nicking guide-blast was a gift from Chang Liu (Addgene plasmid # 226665 ; http://n2t.net/addgene:226665 ; RRID:Addgene_226665)
