[The description below was written by a language model from this plasmid's Addgene catalogue record and pLannotate feature annotations shown in this document.]
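Description:
pTBL3346 PB-nicking guide-blast is a PiggyBac transposon cargo plasmid for mammalian cells, built by Golden Gate assembly on the MTK0 PiggyBac cargo backbone from the Mammalian Toolkit, with the backbone's original hygromycin resistance removed. It is about 5 kb and is propagated in E. coli as a high-copy plasmid through a ColE1/pUC-type origin with kanamycin selection (KanR, aph(3')-Ia). As a cargo vector, it is meant to be co-delivered with a PiggyBac transposase so that the payload integrates stably into the genome. The automated feature table does not annotate the PiggyBac terminal repeats, so their positions are not documented here.

The payload has two expression units in the same orientation. A human U6 RNA polymerase III promoter drives a synthetic single guide RNA, described as a "protective nicking sgRNA", made of a 20-nt spacer followed by the Streptococcus pyogenes Cas9 scaffold (annotated as a tracrRNA fragment). The short hit labelled as a Rosa26 homology-arm fragment sits where the spacer would lie, so it is probably a chance match, and the truncated LTR fragment just upstream of U6 likewise looks incidental. Downstream, after a cPPT/CTS element, an EF-1α core promoter drives blasticidin S deaminase (BSD), terminated by a bGH polyadenylation signal, allowing blasticidin selection of cells that have integrated the cassette. T3 and T7 promoter sequences flank the bacterial backbone region.

The plasmid supplies only the guide, so the Cas9-derived nickase or editor must come from another construct. It was deposited with work on recording sequential cellular events into DNA. The record does not state the guide's target or explain how the nicking is protective.
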