Features (pLannotate 1.2.2; 12 found; start..end, strand, type, name):
    602..620     +  LTR            5' LTR (truncated) (fragment): truncated long terminal repeat from Moloney murine sarcoma virus
    622..862     +  promoter       U6 promoter: RNA polymerase III promoter for human U6 snRNA
    872..891     +  misc_feature   HA-L (fragment): left homology arm from intron 1 of the mouse Rosa26 gene (Soriano, 1999)
    910..977     +  misc_RNA       tracrRNA (fragment): trans-activating CRISPR RNA for the Streptococcus pyogenes CRISPR/Cas9 system
   1407..1524    +  misc_feature   cPPT/CTS: central polypurine tract and central termination sequence of HIV-1
   1593..1804    +  promoter       EF-1α core promoter: core promoter for human elongation factor EF-1α
   1830..2228    +  CDS            BSD: blasticidin S deaminase; Aspergillus terreus BSD; confers resistance to blasticidin
   2246..2453    +  polyA_signal   bGH poly(A) signal: bovine growth hormone polyadenylation signal
   2773..2791    -  promoter       T3 promoter: promoter for bacteriophage T3 RNA polymerase
   2831..3646    -  CDS            KanR: aminoglycoside phosphotransferase; aph(3')-Ia; confers resistance to kanamycin in bacteria or G418 (Geneticin®) in eukaryotes
   3871..4459    +  rep_origin     ori: high-copy-number ColE1/pMB1/pBR322/pUC origin of replication
   4571..4589    +  promoter       T7 promoter: promoter for bacteriophage T7 RNA polymerase
>Addgene plasmid #226665 | pTBL3346 PB-nicking guide-blast | addgene full sequence | sequence record 450445 | Addgene NGS Result
CTGAACTGGCCGATAATTGCAGACGATCGAATTCGAGTTGGCGCGCCTGTCATTCTAAATCTCTCTTTCA
GCCTAAAGCTTTTTCCCCGTATCCCCCCAGGTGTCTGCAGGCTCAAAGAGCAGCGAGAAGCGTTCAGAGG
AAAGCGATCCCGTGCCACCTTCCCCGTGCCCGGGCTGTCCCCGCACGCTGCCGGCTCGGGGATGCGGGGG
GAGCGCCGGACCGGAGCGGAGCCCCGGGCGGCTCGCTGCTGCCCCCTAGCGGGGGAGGGACGTAATTACA
TCCCTGGGGGCTTTGGGAGGGGGCTGTCCCCGTGAGCTCCCAGGCGCGCCTGTCATTCTAAATCTCTCTT
TCAGCCTAAAGCTTTTTCCCCGTATCCCCCCAGGTGTCTGCAGGCTCAAAGAGCAGCGAGAAGCGTTCAG
AGGAAAGCGATCCCGTGCCACCTTCCCCGTGCCCGGGCTGTCCCCGCACGCTGCCGGCTCGGGGATGCGG
GGGGAGCGCCGGACCGGAGCGGAGCCCCGGGCGGCTCGCTGCTGCCCCCTAGCGGGGGAGGGACGTAATT
ACATCCCTGGGGGCTTTGGGGGGGGGCTGTCCCCGTGAGCTCAATAAAAGAGCCCACAACGGAGGGCCTA
TTTCCCATGATTCCTTCATATTTGCATATACGATACAAGGCTGTTAGAGAGATAATTAGAATTAATTTGA
CTGTAAACACAAAGATATTAGTACAAAATACGTGACGTAGAAAGTAATAATTTCTTGGGTAGTTTGCAGT
TTTAAAATTATGTTTTAAAATGGACTATCATATGCTTACCGTAACTTGAAAGTATTTCGATTTCTTGGCT
TTATATATCTTGTGGAAAGGACGAAACACCGACTCCAGTCTTTCTAGAAGAGTTTAAGAGCTAAGCTGGA
AACAGCATAGCAAGTTTAAATAAGGCTAGTCCGTTATCAACTTGAAAAAGTGGCACCGAGTCGGTGCTTT
TTTTGCTGGAAATCTGCTCGTCAGTGGTGCTCACACTGACGAATCATGTACAGATCATACCGATGACTGC
CTGGCGACTCACAACTAAGCAAGACAGCCGGAACCAGCGCCGGCGAACACCACTGCATATATGGCATATC
ACAACAGTCCAAGCAGTTACAGAGATGTTACGAACCCTGAACAGGTTGACTATTAATTGTGTCTGCTTGA
TGTGGACACCAGGTGGCGCTGGACATCAGATTTGGAGAGGCAGTTGTCTAGGGAACCGGGCTCTGTGCCA
GCGCAGGAGGCAGGCTGGCTCTCCTATTCCAGGGATGCTCATCCAGGAAGGAAAGGTTGCATGCTGGACA
CACTAACCTTACAGCGGTGGGCTCTATGGGGTACCTACGTATAGATCTTGAGACAAATGGCAGTATTCAT
CCACAATTTTAAAAGAAAAGGGGGGATTGGGGGGTACAGTGCAGGGGAAAGAATAGTAGACATAATAGCA
ACAGACATACAAACTAAAGAATTACAAAAACAAATTACAAAAATTCAAAATTTTCGGGTTTATTACAGGG
ACAGCAGAGATCCACTTTGGCGCCGGCTCGAGTGGCTCCGGTGCCCGTCAGTGGGCAGAGCGCACATCGC
CCACAGTCCCCGAGAAGTTGGGGGGAGGGGTCGGCAATTGAACCGGTGCCTAGAGAAGGTGGCGCGGGGT
AAACTGGGAAAGTGATGTCGTGTACTGGCTCCGCCTTTTTCCCGAGGGTGGGGGAGAACCGTATATAAGT
GCAGTAGTCGCCGTGAACGTTCTTTTTCGCAACGGGTTTGCCGCCAGAACACAGGTGTCGTGACGCGGGA
TCCGCCACCATGGCCAAGCCTTTGTCTCAAGAAGAATCCACCCTCATTGAAAGAGCAACGGCTACAATCA
ACAGCATCCCCATCTCTGAAGACTACAGCGTCGCCAGCGCAGCTCTCTCTAGCGACGGCCGCATCTTCAC
TGGTGTCAATGTATATCATTTTACTGGGGGACCTTGTGCAGAACTCGTGGTGCTGGGCACTGCTGCTGCT
GCGGCAGCTGGCAACCTGACTTGTATCGTCGCGATCGGAAATGAGAACAGGGGCATCTTGAGCCCCTGCG
GACGGTGCCGACAGGTGCTTCTCGATCTGCATCCTGGGATCAAAGCCATAGTGAAGGACAGTGATGGACA
GCCGACGGCAGTTGGGATTCGTGAATTGCTGCCCTCTGGTTATGTGTGGGAGGGCTAACTCGAGCGACGC
CTCGACTGTGCCTTCTAGTTGCCAGCCATCTGTTGTTTGCCCCTCCCCCGTGCCTTCCTTGACCCTGGAA
GGTGCCACTCCCACTGTCCTTTCCTAATAAAATGAGGAAATTGCATCGCATTGTCTGAGTAGGTGTCATT
CTATTCTGGGGGGTGGGGTGGGGCAGGACAGCAAGGGGGAGGATTGGGAAGACAATAGCAGGCATGCTGG
GGATGCGGTGGGCTCTATGAGTATCGATACTAGTTAAAAGTTTTGTTACTTTATAGAAGAAATTTTGAGT
TTTTGTTTTTTTTTAATAAATAAATAAACATAAATAAATTGTTTGTTGAATTTATTATTAGTATGTAAGT
GTAAATATAATAAAACTTAATATCTATTCAAATTAATAAATAAACCTCGATATACAGACCGATAAAACAC
ATGCGTCAATTTTACGCATGATTATCTTTAACGTACGTCACAATATGATTATCTTTCTAGGGTTAATCTA
GTATACGCGTATGCGGCCGCTTAATTAATCCAGCTTTTGTTCCCTTTAGTGAGGGTTAATTCCGAGCGGC
CGCGTGTTACAACCAATTAACCAATTCTGATTAGAAAAACTCATCGAGCATCAAATGAAACTGCAATTTA
TTCATATCAGGATTATCAATACCATATTTTTGAAAAAGCCGTTTCTGTAATGAAGGAGAAAACTCACCGA
GGCAGTTCCATAGGATGGCAAGATCCTGGTATCGGTCTGCGATTCCGACTCGTCCAACATCAATACAACC
TATTAATTTCCCCTCGTCAAAAATAAGGTTATCAAGTGAGAAATCACCATGAGTGACGACTGAATCCGGT
GAGAATGGCAAAAGCTTATGCATTTCTTTCCAGACTTGTTCAACAGGCCAGCCATTACGCTCGTCATCAA
AATCACTCGCATCAACCAAACCATTATTCATTCGTGATTGCGCCTGAGCGAGGCGAAATACGCGATCGCT
GTTAAAAGGACAATTACAAACAGGAATCGAATGCAACCGGCGCAGGAACACTGCCAGCGCATCAACAATA
TTTTCACCTGAATCAGGATATTCTTCTAATACCTGGAATGCTGTTTTCCCGGGGATCGCAGTGGTGAGTA
ACCATGCATCATCAGGAGTACGGATAAAATGCTTGATGGTCGGAAGAGGCATAAATTCCGTCAGCCAGTT
TAGTCTGACCATCTCATCTGTAACATCATTGGCAACGCTACCTTTGCCATGTTTCAGAAACAACTCTGGC
GCATCGGGCTTCCCATACAATCGATAGATTGTCGCACCTGATTGCCCGACATTATCGCGAGCCCATTTAT
ACCCATATAAATCAGCATCCATGTTGGAATTTAATCGCGGCCTGGAGCAAGACGTTTCCCGTTGAATATG
GCTCATAACACCCCTTGTATTACTGTTTATGTAAGCAGACAGTTTTATTGTTCATGATGATATATTTTTA
TCTTGTGCAATGTAACATCAGAGATTTTGAGACACAACGTGGCTTTGTTGAATAAATCGAACTTTTGCTG
AGTTGAAGGATCAGTCATGACCAAAATCCCTTAACGTGAGTTTTCGTTCCACTGAGCGTCAGACCCCGTA
GAAAAGATCAAAGGATCTTCTTGAGATCCTTTTTTTCTGCGCGTAATCTGCTGCTTGCAAACAAAAAAAC
CACCGCTACCAGCGGTGGTTTGTTTGCCGGATCAAGAGCTACCAACTCTTTTTCCGAAGGTAACTGGCTT
CAGCAGAGCGCAGATACCAAATACTGTTCTTCTAGTGTAGCCGTAGTTAGGCCACCACTTCAAGAACTCT
GTAGCACCGCCTACATACCTCGCTCTGCTAATCCTGTTACCAGTGGCTGCTGCCAGTGGCGATAAGTCGT
GTCTTACCGGGTTGGACTCAAGACGATAGTTACCGGATAAGGCGCAGCGGTCGGGCTGAACGGGGGGTTC
GTGCACACAGCCCAGCTTGGAGCGAACGACCTACACCGAACTGAGATACCTACAGCGTGAGCTATGAGAA
AGCGCCACGCTTCCCGAAGGGAGAAAGGCGGACAGGTATCCGGTAAGCGGCAGGGTCGGAACAGGAGAGC
GCACGAGGGAGCTTCCAGGGGGAAACGCCTGGTATCTTTATAGTCCTGTCGGGTTTCGCCACCTCTGACT
TGAGCGTCGATTTTTGTGATGCTCGTCAGGGGGGCGGAGCCTATGGAAAAACGCCAGCAACGCGGCCTTT
TTACGGTTCCTGGCCTTTTGCTGGCCTTTTGCTCACATGTTCTTTCCTGCGTTATCCCCTGATTCTGTGG
ATAACCGTGCGGCCGCCAATTAATACGACTCACTATAGGGCGAATTGGGGCGCGCCATTCTAGATTAACC
CTAGAAAGATAGTCTGCGTAAAATTGACGCATGCATTCTTGAAATATTGCTCTCTCTTTCTAAATAGCGC
GAATCCGTCGCTGTGCATTTAGGACATCTCAGTCGCCGCTTGGAGCTCCCGTGAGGCGTGCTTGTCAATG
CGGTAAGTGTCACTGATTTTGAACTATAACGACCGCGTGAGTCAAAATGACGCATGATTATCTTTTACGT
GACTTTTAAGATTTAACTCATACGATAATTATATTGTTATTTCATGTTCTACTTACGTGATAACTTATTA
TATATATATTTTCTTGTTATAGATATCAACTAGAATGCTAGCATGGGCCCAGATCTCCATGGGCCCTGAA
TTCGCATCTAGA
